Addgene plasmid #136611: pHAGE2-TetOminiCMV-Oct4
Purpose: Dox-inducible lentiviral vector expressing mouse Oct4
Depositing lab: Hans Schöler. Depositing organization: Max Planck Institute for Molecular Biomedicine. Publication: Excluding Oct4 from Yamanaka Cocktail Unleashes the Developmental Potential of iPSCs. Velychko S, Adachi K, Kim KP, Hou Y, MacCarthy CM, Wu G, Scholer HR. Cell Stem Cell. 2019 Oct 30. pii: S1934-5909(19)30423-0. doi: 10.1016/j.stem.2019.10.002. PubMed 31708402.
Backbone
  Vector backbone: pHAGE2
  Backbone size w/o insert (bp): 6000
  Total vector size (bp): 7315
  Vector type: Bacterial Expression, Lentiviral
Growth in bacteria
  Bacterial resistance: Ampicillin, 100 μg/mL
  Growth temperature: 37°C
  Growth strain: NEB Stable
  Copy number: High Copy
Gene/Insert
  Gene/Insert name: Oct4 (alt names: Pou5f1; Oct3/4)
  Species: M. musculus (mouse)
  Insert size (bp): 1000
  Entrez Gene: Pou5f1 (a.k.a. NF-A3, Oct-3, Oct-3/4, Oct-4, Oct3, Oct3/4, Oct4, Otf-3, Otf-4, Otf3, Otf3-rs7, Otf3g, Otf4)
  Promoter: tetO-miniCMV (dox-inducible)
  Cloning method: Restriction Enzyme; 5′ cloning site NotI (not destroyed); 3′ cloning site ClaI (not destroyed)
  Sequencing primers: 5′ GAGACGCCATCCACGCTGT; 3′ AGGAAGGTCCGCTGGATTGA
Terms and licenses: Academic/Nonprofit Terms; Industry Terms: Not Available to Industry
How to cite: pHAGE2-TetOminiCMV-Oct4 was a gift from Hans Schöler (Addgene plasmid # 136611 ; http://n2t.net/addgene:136611 ; RRID:Addgene_136611)
