[The description below was written by a language model from this plasmid's Addgene catalogue record and the feature table of its GenBank file.]
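Description:
pHAGE2-TetOminiCMV-Oct4 is a 7.3 kb HIV-1-based lentiviral transfer plasmid built on the pHAGE2 backbone for doxycycline-inducible expression of mouse Oct4 (Pou5f1, Oct3/4). It is propagated in E. coli through a high-copy ColE1/pUC-type origin and selected with ampicillin via the bla gene. The record names a recombination-deficient strain for growth, a common choice for plasmids carrying repeated LTR sequences. The viral portion contains a full-length LTR at the upstream end and a truncated LTR at the downstream end (the automated annotation labels these 3' and 5' respectively, opposite to their positions relative to the cassette). It also contains the Psi packaging signal, the Rev response element for Rev-dependent nuclear export of the genomic RNA, and the cPPT/CTS, which aids nuclear import of the reverse-transcribed genome. The short gp41 peptide and Factor Xa site annotations appear to be incidental matches within env-derived and WPRE sequence rather than functional parts.

The expression cassette sits between the cPPT and the downstream LTR. A tetracycline response element with seven tetO copies is fused to a minimal CMV promoter, followed by a Kozak consensus and the roughly 1 kb Oct4 insert cloned between NotI and ClaI, then a WPRE to enhance transcript stability and expression. The Oct4 coding sequence itself is not annotated in the feature table, but the unannotated gap between the Kozak site and the WPRE matches its expected position. No transactivator or mammalian selection marker is annotated, so induction requires a tetracycline-controlled transactivator such as rtTA supplied separately. The associated publication concerns the role of Oct4 in the Yamanaka cocktail for iPSC reprogramming, which is consistent with use of this vector for controlled Oct4 delivery in such experiments.
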