LOCUS       Exported 7315 bp ds-DNA circular SYN 12-MAY-2021
DEFINITION  Dox-inducible lentiviral vector expressing mouse Oct4.
ACCESSION   .
VERSION     .
KEYWORDS    pHAGE2-TetOminiCMV-Oct4
SOURCE      synthetic DNA construct
  ORGANISM  synthetic DNA construct
REFERENCE   1 (bases 1 to 7315)
  AUTHORS   Velychko S, Adachi K, Kim KP, Hou Y, MacCarthy CM, Wu G, Scholer HR
  TITLE     Excluding Oct4 from Yamanaka Cocktail Unleashes the Developmental
            Potential of iPSCs.
  JOURNAL   Cell Stem Cell. 2019 Oct 30. pii: S1934-5909(19)30423-0. doi:
            10.1016/j.stem.2019.10.002.
  PUBMED    31708402
REFERENCE   2 (bases 1 to 7315)
  AUTHORS   .
  TITLE     Direct Submission
  JOURNAL   Exported May 12, 2021 from SnapGene Server 1.1.58
            http://www.snapgene.com
FEATURES             Location/Qualifiers
     source          1..7315
                     /organism="synthetic DNA construct"
                     /mol_type="other DNA"
     LTR             1..634
                     /label=3' LTR
                     /note="3' long terminal repeat (LTR) from HIV-1"
     misc_feature    681..806
                     /label=HIV-1 Psi
                     /note="packaging signal of human immunodeficiency virus
                     type 1"
     misc_feature    1303..1536
                     /label=RRE
                     /note="The Rev response element (RRE) of HIV-1 allows for
                     Rev-dependent mRNA export from the nucleus to the
                     cytoplasm."
     CDS             1721..1765
                     /codon_start=1
                     /product="antigenic peptide corresponding to amino acids
                     655 to 669 of the HIV envelope protein gp41 (Lutje Hulsik
                     et al., 2013)"
                     /label=gp41 peptide
                     /note="recognized by the 2H10 single-chain llama nanobody"
                     /translation="KNEQELLELDKWASL"
     misc_feature    2058..2175
                     /label=cPPT/CTS
                     /note="central polypurine tract and central termination
                     sequence of HIV-1"
     protein_bind    2251..2521
                     /label=tetracycline response element
                     /bound_moiety="tetracycline repressor TetR"
                     /note="contains seven copies of the tetracycline operator
                     tetO"
     promoter        2554..2592
                     /label=minimal CMV promoter
                     /note="human cytomegalovirus (CMV) immediate early
                     promoter"
     primer_bind     2589..2613
                     /label=LNCX
                     /note="Human CMV promoter, forward primer"
     regulatory      2679..2688
                     /regulatory_class="other"
                     /note="vertebrate consensus sequence for strong initiation
                     of translation (Kozak, 1987)"
     misc_feature    3757..4345
                     /label=WPRE
                     /note="woodchuck hepatitis virus posttranscriptional
                     regulatory element"
     primer_bind     complement(3810..3830)
                     /label=WPRE-R
                     /note="WPRE, reverse primer"
     CDS             complement(4228..4239)
                     /codon_start=1
                     /product="Factor Xa recognition and cleavage site"
                     /label=Factor Xa site
                     /translation="IEGR"
     LTR             4493..4673
                     /label=5' LTR (truncated)
                     /note="truncated 5' long terminal repeat (LTR) from HIV-1"
     primer_bind     complement(4720..4738)
                     /label=pBRforEco
                     /note="pBR322 vectors, upsteam of EcoRI site, forward
                     primer"
     promoter        4806..4910
                     /gene="bla"
                     /label=AmpR promoter
     CDS             4911..5771
                     /codon_start=1
                     /gene="bla"
                     /product="beta-lactamase"
                     /label=AmpR
                     /note="confers resistance to ampicillin, carbenicillin, and
                     related antibiotics"
                     /translation="MSIQHFRVALIPFFAAFCLPVFAHPETLVKVKDAEDQLGARVGYI
                     ELDLNSGKILESFRPEERFPMMSTFKVLLCGAVLSRVDAGQEQLGRRIHYSQNDLVEYS
                     PVTEKHLTDGMTVRELCSAAITMSDNTAANLLLTTIGGPKELTAFLHNMGDHVTRLDRW
                     EPELNEAIPNDERDTTMPVAMATTLRKLLTGELLTLASRQQLIDWMEADKVAGPLLRSA
                     LPAGWFIADKSGAGERGSRGIIAALGPDGKPSRIVVIYTTGSQATMDERNRQIAEIGAS
                     LIKHW"
     primer_bind     complement(5129..5148)
                     /label=Amp-R
                     /note="Ampicillin resistance gene, reverse primer"
     rep_origin      5942..6530
                     /direction=RIGHT
                     /label=ori
                     /note="high-copy-number ColE1/pMB1/pBR322/pUC origin of
                     replication"
     primer_bind     6431..6450
                     /label=pBR322ori-F
                     /note="pBR322 origin, forward primer"
     primer_bind     6684..6701
                     /label=L4440
                     /note="L4440 vector, forward primer"
     primer_bind     6793..6812
                     /label=SV40pro-F
                     /note="SV40 promoter/origin, forward primer"
     protein_bind    6941..6962
                     /label=CAP binding site
                     /bound_moiety="E. coli catabolite activator protein"
                     /note="CAP binding activates transcription in the presence
                     of cAMP."
     promoter        6977..7007
                     /label=lac promoter
                     /note="promoter for the E. coli lac operon"
     protein_bind    7015..7031
                     /label=lac operator
                     /bound_moiety="lac repressor encoded by lacI"
                     /note="The lac repressor binds to the lac operator to
                     inhibit transcription in E. coli. This inhibition can be
                     relieved by adding lactose or
                     isopropyl-beta-D-thiogalactopyranoside (IPTG)."
     primer_bind     7020..7042
                     /label=M13/pUC Reverse
                     /note="In lacZ gene"
     primer_bind     7039..7055
                     /label=M13 rev
                     /note="common sequencing primer, one of multiple similar
                     variants"
     primer_bind     7039..7055
                     /label=M13 Reverse
                     /note="In lacZ gene. Also called M13-rev"
     primer_bind     7105..7124
                     /label=EBV-rev
                     /note="SV40 polyA terminator, reverse primer"
ORIGIN
        1 tggaagggct aattcactcc caaagaagac aagatatcct tgatctgtgg atctaccaca
       61 cacaaggcta cttccctgat tagcagaact acacaccagg gccaggggtc agatatccac
      121 tgacctttgg atggtgctac aagctagtac cagttgagcc agataaggta gaagaggcca
      181 ataaaggaga gaacaccagc ttgttacacc ctgtgagcct gcatgggatg gatgacccgg
      241 agagagaagt gttagagtgg aggtttgaca gccgcctagc atttcatcac gtggcccgag
      301 agctgcatcc ggagtacttc aagaactgct gatatcgagc ttgctacaag ggactttccg
      361 ctggggactt tccagggagg cgtggcctgg gcgggactgg ggagtggcga gccctcagat
      421 cctgcatata agcagctgct ttttgcctgt actgggtctc tctggttaga ccagatctga
      481 gcctgggagc tctctggcta actagggaac ccactgctta agcctcaata aagcttgcct
      541 tgagtgcttc aagtagtgtg tgcccgtctg ttgtgtgact ctggtaacta gagatccctc
      601 agaccctttt agtcagtgtg gaaaatctct agcagtggcg cccgaacagg gacttgaaag
      661 cgaaagggaa accagaggag ctctctcgac gcaggactcg gcttgctgaa gcgcgcacgg
      721 caagaggcga ggggcggcga ctggtgagta cgccaaaaat tttgactagc ggaggctaga
      781 aggagagaga tgggtgcgag agcgtcagta ttaagcgggg gagaattaga tcgcgatggg
      841 aaaaaattcg gttaaggcca gggggaaaga aaaaatataa attaaaacat atagtatggg
      901 caagcaggga gctagaacga ttcgcagtta atcctggcct gttagaaaca tcagaaggct
      961 gtagacaaat actgggacag ctacaaccat cccttcagac aggatcagaa gaacttagat
     1021 cattatataa tacagtagca accctctatt gtgtgcatca aaggatagag ataaaagaca
     1081 ccaaggaagc tttagacaag atagaggaag agcaaaacaa aagtaagacc accgcacagc
     1141 aagcggccgg ccgctgatct tcagacctgg aggaggagat atgagggaca attggagaag
     1201 tgaattatat aaatataaag tagtaaaaat tgaaccatta ggagtagcac ccaccaaggc
     1261 aaagagaaga gtggtgcaga gagaaaaaag agcagtggga ataggagctt tgttccttgg
     1321 gttcttggga gcagcaggaa gcactatggg cgcagcgtca atgacgctga cggtacaggc
     1381 cagacaatta ttgtctggta tagtgcagca gcagaacaat ttgctgaggg ctattgaggc
     1441 gcaacagcat ctgttgcaac tcacagtctg gggcatcaag cagctccagg caagaatcct
     1501 ggctgtggaa agatacctaa aggatcaaca gctcctgggg atttggggtt gctctggaaa
     1561 actcatttgc accactgctg tgccttggaa tgctagttgg agtaataaat ctctggaaca
     1621 gatttggaat cacacgacct ggatggagtg ggacagagaa attaacaatt acacaagctt
     1681 aatacactcc ttaattgaag aatcgcaaaa ccagcaagaa aagaatgaac aagaattatt
     1741 ggaattagat aaatgggcaa gtttgtggaa ttggtttaac ataacaaatt ggctgtggta
     1801 tataaaatta ttcataatga tagtaggagg cttggtaggt ttaagaatag tttttgctgt
     1861 actttctata gtgaatagag ttaggcaggg atattcacca ttatcgtttc agacccacct
     1921 cccaaccccg aggggacccg acaggcccga aggaatagaa gaagaaggtg gagagagaga
     1981 cagagacaga tccattcgat tagtgaacgg atctcgacgg tatcgccgaa ttcacaaatg
     2041 gcagtattca tccacaattt taaaagaaaa ggggggattg gggggtacag tgcaggggaa
     2101 agaatagtag acataatagc aacagacata caaactaaag aattacaaaa acaaattaca
     2161 aaaattcaaa attttcgggt ttattacagg gacagcagag atccagtttg gactagtcca
     2221 caccctaact gacacactcg agtttaccac tccctatcag tgatagagaa aagtgaaagt
     2281 cgagtttacc actccctatc agtgatagag aaaagtgaaa gtcgagttta ccactcccta
     2341 tcagtgatag agaaaagtga aagtcgagtt taccactccc tatcagtgat agagaaaagt
     2401 gaaagtcgag tttaccactc cctatcagtg atagagaaaa gtgaaagtcg agtttaccac
     2461 tccctatcag tgatagagaa aagtgaaagt cgagtttacc actccctatc agtgatagag
     2521 aaaagtgaaa gtcgagctcg gtacccgggt cgaggtaggc gtgtacggtg ggaggcctat
     2581 ataagcagag ctcgtttagt gaaccgtcag atcgcctgga gacgccatcc acgctgtttt
     2641 gacctccata gaagacaccg ggaccgatcc agcctgcggc cgccatggct ggacacctgg
     2701 cttcagactt cgccttctca cccccaccag gtgggggtga tgggtcagca gggctggagc
     2761 cgggctgggt ggatcctcga acctggctaa gcttccaagg gcctccaggt gggcctggaa
     2821 tcggaccagg ctcagaggta ttggggatct ccccatgtcc gcccgcatac gagttctgcg
     2881 gagggatggc atactgtgga cctcaggttg gactgggcct agtcccccaa gttggcgtgg
     2941 agactttgca gcctgagggc caggcaggag cacgagtgga aagcaactca gagggaacct
     3001 cctctgagcc ctgtgccgac cgccccaatg ccgtgaagtt ggagaaggtg gaaccaactc
     3061 ccgaggagtc ccaggacatg aaagccctgc agaaggagct agaacagttt gccaagctgc
     3121 tgaagcagaa gaggatcacc ttggggtaca cccaggccga cgtggggctc accctgggcg
     3181 ttctctttgg aaaggtgttc agccagacca ccatctgtcg cttcgaggcc ttgcagctca
     3241 gccttaagaa catgtgtaag ctgcggcccc tgctggagaa gtgggtggag gaagccgaca
     3301 acaatgagaa ccttcaggag atatgcaaat cggagaccct ggtgcaggcc cggaagagaa
     3361 agcgaactag cattgagaac cgtgtgaggt ggagtctgga gaccatgttt ctgaagtgcc
     3421 cgaagccctc cctacagcag atcactcaca tcgccaatca gcttgggcta gagaaggatg
     3481 tggttcgagt atggttctgt aaccggcgcc agaagggcaa aagatcaagt attgagtatt
     3541 cccaacgaga agagtatgag gctacaggga cacctttccc agggggggct gtatcctttc
     3601 ctctgccccc aggtccccac tttggcaccc caggctatgg aagcccccac ttcaccacac
     3661 tctactcagt cccttttcct gagggcgagg cctttccctc tgttcccgtc actgctctgg
     3721 gctctcccat gcattcaaac taaatcgata gatcctaatc aacctctgga ttacaaaatt
     3781 tgtgaaagat tgactggtat tcttaactat gttgctcctt ttacgctatg tggatacgct
     3841 gctttaatgc ctttgtatca tgctattgct tcccgtatgg ctttcatttt ctcctccttg
     3901 tataaatcct ggttgctgtc tctttatgag gagttgtggc ccgttgtcag gcaacgtggc
     3961 gtggtgtgca ctgtgtttgc tgacgcaacc cccactggtt ggggcattgc caccacctgt
     4021 cagctccttt ccgggacttt cgctttcccc ctccctattg ccacggcgga actcatcgcc
     4081 gcctgccttg cccgctgctg gacaggggct cggctgttgg gcactgacaa ttccgtggtg
     4141 ttgtcgggga aatcatcgtc ctttccttgg ctgctcgcct gtgttgccac ctggattctg
     4201 cgcgggacgt ccttctgcta cgtcccttcg gccctcaatc cagcggacct tccttcccgc
     4261 ggcctgctgc cggctctgcg gcctcttccg cgtcttcgcc ttcgccctca gacgagtcgg
     4321 atctcccttt gggccgcctc cccgcctggt acctttaaga ccaatgactt acaaggcagc
     4381 tgtagatctt agccactttt taaaagaaaa ggggggactg gaagggctaa ttcactccca
     4441 acgaagacaa gatcacctgc aggacaggcg cgccctgctt tttgcttgta ctgggtctct
     4501 ctggttagac cagatctgag cctgggagct ctctggctaa ctagggaacc cactgcttaa
     4561 gcctcaataa agcttgcctt gagtgcttca agtagtgtgt gcccgtctgt tgtgtgactc
     4621 tggtaactag agatccctca gaccctttta gtcagtgtgg aaaatctcta gcacccgggc
     4681 gattaaggaa agggctagat cattcttgaa gacgaaaggg cctcgtgata cgcctatttt
     4741 tataggttaa tgtcatgata ataatggttt cttagacgtc aggtggcact tttcggggaa
     4801 atgtgcgcgg aacccctatt tgtttatttt tctaaataca ttcaaatatg tatccgctca
     4861 tgagacaata accctgataa atgcttcaat aatattgaaa aaggaagagt atgagtattc
     4921 aacatttccg tgtcgccctt attccctttt ttgcggcatt ttgccttcct gtttttgctc
     4981 acccagaaac gctggtgaaa gtaaaagatg ctgaagatca gttgggtgca cgagtgggtt
     5041 acatcgaact ggatctcaac agcggtaaga tccttgagag ttttcgcccc gaagaacgtt
     5101 ttccaatgat gagcactttt aaagttctgc tatgtggcgc ggtattatcc cgtgttgacg
     5161 ccgggcaaga gcaactcggt cgccgcatac actattctca gaatgacttg gttgagtact
     5221 caccagtcac agaaaagcat cttacggatg gcatgacagt aagagaatta tgcagtgctg
     5281 ccataaccat gagtgataac actgcggcca acttacttct gacaacgatc ggaggaccga
     5341 aggagctaac cgcttttttg cacaacatgg gggatcatgt aactcgcctt gatcgttggg
     5401 aaccggagct gaatgaagcc ataccaaacg acgagcgtga caccacgatg cctgtagcaa
     5461 tggcaacaac gttgcgcaaa ctattaactg gcgaactact tactctagct tcccggcaac
     5521 aattaataga ctggatggag gcggataaag ttgcaggacc acttctgcgc tcggcccttc
     5581 cggctggctg gtttattgct gataaatctg gagccggtga gcgtgggtct cgcggtatca
     5641 ttgcagcact ggggccagat ggtaagccct cccgtatcgt agttatctac acgacgggga
     5701 gtcaggcaac tatggatgaa cgaaatagac agatcgctga gataggtgcc tcactgatta
     5761 agcattggta actgtcagac caagtttact catatatact ttagattgat ttaaaacttc
     5821 atttttaatt taaaaggatc taggtgaaga tcctttttga taatctcatg accaaaatcc
     5881 cttaacgtga gttttcgttc cactgagcgt cagaccccgt agaaaagatc aaaggatctt
     5941 cttgagatcc tttttttctg cgcgtaatct gctgcttgca aacaaaaaaa ccaccgctac
     6001 cagcggtggt ttgtttgccg gatcaagagc taccaactct ttttccgaag gtaactggct
     6061 tcagcagagc gcagatacca aatactgttc ttctagtgta gccgtagtta ggccaccact
     6121 tcaagaactc tgtagcaccg cctacatacc tcgctctgct aatcctgtta ccagtggctg
     6181 ctgccagtgg cgataagtcg tgtcttaccg ggttggactc aagacgatag ttaccggata
     6241 aggcgcagcg gtcgggctga acggggggtt cgtgcacaca gcccagcttg gagcgaacga
     6301 cctacaccga actgagatac ctacagcgtg agctatgaga aagcgccacg cttcccgaag
     6361 ggagaaaggc ggacaggtat ccggtaagcg gcagggtcgg aacaggagag cgcacgaggg
     6421 agcttccagg gggaaacgcc tggtatcttt atagtcctgt cgggtttcgc cacctctgac
     6481 ttgagcgtcg atttttgtga tgctcgtcag gggggcggag cctatggaaa aacgccagca
     6541 acgcggcctt tttacggttc ctggcctttt gctggccttt tgctcacatg ttctttcctg
     6601 cgttatcccc tgattctgtg gataaccgta ttaccgcctt tgagtgagct gataccgctc
     6661 gccgcagccg aacgaccgag cgcagcgagt cagtgagcga ggaagcggaa gagcgcccaa
     6721 tacgcaaacc gcctctcccc gcgcgttggc cgattcatta atgcagcaag ctcatggctg
     6781 actaattttt tttatttatg cagaggccga ggccgcctcg gcctctgagc tattccagaa
     6841 gtagtgagga ggcttttttg gaggcctagg cttttgcaaa aagctccccg tggcacgaca
     6901 ggtttcccga ctggaaagcg ggcagtgagc gcaacgcaat taatgtgagt tagctcactc
     6961 attaggcacc ccaggcttta cactttatgc ttccggctcg tatgttgtgt ggaattgtga
     7021 gcggataaca atttcacaca ggaaacagct atgacatgat tacgaatttc acaaataaag
     7081 catttttttc actgcattct agttgtggtt tgtccaaact catcaatgta tcttatcatg
     7141 tctggatcaa ctggataact caagctaacc aaaatcatcc caaacttccc accccatacc
     7201 ctattaccac tgccaattac ctgtggtttc atttactcta aacctgtgat tcctctgaat
     7261 tattttcatt ttaaagaaat tgtatttgtt aaatatgtac tacaaactta gtagt
//
