LOCUS       Exported 7315 bp ds-DNA circular SYN 12-MAY-2021
DEFINITION  Dox-inducible lentiviral vector expressing mouse Oct4.
ACCESSION   .
VERSION     .
KEYWORDS    pHAGE2-TetOminiCMV-Oct4
SOURCE      synthetic DNA construct
  ORGANISM  synthetic DNA construct
REFERENCE   1 (bases 1 to 7315)
  AUTHORS   Velychko S, Adachi K, Kim KP, Hou Y, MacCarthy CM, Wu G, Scholer HR
  TITLE     Excluding Oct4 from Yamanaka Cocktail Unleashes the Developmental
            Potential of iPSCs.
  JOURNAL   Cell Stem Cell. 2019 Oct 30. pii: S1934-5909(19)30423-0. doi:
            10.1016/j.stem.2019.10.002.
  PUBMED    31708402
REFERENCE   2 (bases 1 to 7315)
  AUTHORS   .
  TITLE     Direct Submission
  JOURNAL   Exported May 12, 2021 from SnapGene Server 1.1.58
            http://www.snapgene.com
FEATURES             Location/Qualifiers
     source          1..7315
                     /organism="synthetic DNA construct"
                     /mol_type="other DNA"
     LTR             1..634
                     /label=3' LTR
                     /note="3' long terminal repeat (LTR) from HIV-1"
     misc_feature    681..806
                     /label=HIV-1 Psi
                     /note="packaging signal of human immunodeficiency virus
                     type 1"
     misc_feature    1303..1536
                     /label=RRE
                     /note="The Rev response element (RRE) of HIV-1 allows for
                     Rev-dependent mRNA export from the nucleus to the
                     cytoplasm."
     CDS             1721..1765
                     /codon_start=1
                     /product="antigenic peptide corresponding to amino acids
                     655 to 669 of the HIV envelope protein gp41 (Lutje Hulsik
                     et al., 2013)"
                     /label=gp41 peptide
                     /note="recognized by the 2H10 single-chain llama nanobody"
                     /translation="KNEQELLELDKWASL"
     misc_feature    2058..2175
                     /label=cPPT/CTS
                     /note="central polypurine tract and central termination
                     sequence of HIV-1"
     protein_bind    2251..2521
                     /label=tetracycline response element
                     /bound_moiety="tetracycline repressor TetR"
                     /note="contains seven copies of the tetracycline operator
                     tetO"
     primer_bind     2589..2613
                     /label=LNCX
                     /note="Human CMV promoter, forward primer"
     regulatory      2679..2688
                     /regulatory_class="other"
                     /note="vertebrate consensus sequence for strong initiation
                     of translation (Kozak, 1987)"
     misc_feature    3757..4345
                     /label=WPRE
                     /note="woodchuck hepatitis virus posttranscriptional
                     regulatory element"
     primer_bind     complement(3810..3830)
                     /label=WPRE-R
                     /note="WPRE, reverse primer"
     CDS             complement(4228..4239)
                     /codon_start=1
                     /product="Factor Xa recognition and cleavage site"
                     /label=Factor Xa site
                     /translation="IEGR"
     LTR             4493..4673
                     /label=5' LTR (truncated)
                     /note="truncated 5' long terminal repeat (LTR) from HIV-1"
     primer_bind     complement(4720..4738)
                     /label=pBRforEco
                     /note="pBR322 vectors, upsteam of EcoRI site, forward
                     primer"
     promoter        4806..4910
                     /gene="bla"
                     /label=AmpR promoter
     CDS             4911..5771
                     /codon_start=1
                     /gene="bla"
                     /product="beta-lactamase"
                     /label=AmpR
                     /note="confers resistance to ampicillin, carbenicillin, and
                     related antibiotics"
                     /translation="MSIQHFRVALIPFFAAFCLPVFAHPETLVKVKDAEDQLGARVGYI
                     ELDLNSGKILESFRPEERFPMMSTFKVLLCGAVLSRVDAGQEQLGRRIHYSQNDLVEYS
                     PVTEKHLTDGMTVRELCSAAITMSDNTAANLLLTTIGGPKELTAFLHNMGDHVTRLDRW
                     EPELNEAIPNDERDTTMPVAMATTLRKLLTGELLTLASRQQLIDWMEADKVAGPLLRSA
                     LPAGWFIADKSGAGERGSRGIIAALGPDGKPSRIVVIYTTGSQATMDERNRQIAEIGAS
                     LIKHW"
     primer_bind     complement(5129..5148)
                     /label=Amp-R
                     /note="Ampicillin resistance gene, reverse primer"
     rep_origin      5942..6530
                     /direction=RIGHT
                     /label=ori
                     /note="high-copy-number ColE1/pMB1/pBR322/pUC origin of
                     replication"
     primer_bind     6431..6450
                     /label=pBR322ori-F
                     /note="pBR322 origin, forward primer"
     primer_bind     6684..6701
                     /label=L4440
                     /note="L4440 vector, forward primer"
     primer_bind     6793..6812
                     /label=SV40pro-F
                     /note="SV40 promoter/origin, forward primer"
     protein_bind    6941..6962
                     /label=CAP binding site
                     /bound_moiety="E. coli catabolite activator protein"
                     /note="CAP binding activates transcription in the presence
                     of cAMP."
     promoter        6977..7007
                     /label=lac promoter
                     /note="promoter for the E. coli lac operon"
     protein_bind    7015..7031
                     /label=lac operator
                     /bound_moiety="lac repressor encoded by lacI"
                     /note="The lac repressor binds to the lac operator to
                     inhibit transcription in E. coli. This inhibition can be
                     relieved by adding lactose or
                     isopropyl-beta-D-thiogalactopyranoside (IPTG)."
     primer_bind     7020..7042
                     /label=M13/pUC Reverse
                     /note="In lacZ gene"
     primer_bind     7039..7055
                     /label=M13 rev
                     /note="common sequencing primer, one of multiple similar
                     variants"
     primer_bind     7039..7055
                     /label=M13 Reverse
                     /note="In lacZ gene. Also called M13-rev"
     primer_bind     7105..7124
                     /label=EBV-rev
                     /note="SV40 polyA terminator, reverse primer"
ORIGIN
        1 tggaagggct aattcactcc caaagaagac aagatatcct tgatctgtgg atctaccaca
       61 cacaaggcta cttccctgat tagcagaact acacaccagg gccaggggtc agatatccac
      121 tgacctttgg atggtgctac aagctagtac cagttgagcc agataaggta gaagaggcca
      181 ataaaggaga gaacaccagc ttgttacacc ctgtgagcct gcatgggatg gatgacccgg
      241 agagagaagt gttagagtgg aggtttgaca gccgcctagc atttcatcac gtggcccgag
      301 agctgcatcc ggagtacttc aagaactgct gatatcgagc ttgctacaag ggactttccg
      361 ctggggactt tccagggagg cgtggcctgg gcgggactgg ggagtggcga gccctcagat
      421 cctgcatata agcagctgct ttttgcctgt actgggtctc tctggttaga ccagatctga
      481 gcctgggagc tctctggcta actagggaac ccactgctta agcctcaata aagcttgcct
      541 tgagtgcttc aagtagtgtg tgcccgtctg ttgtgtgact ctggtaacta gagatccctc
      601 agaccctttt agtcagtgtg gaaaatctct agcagtggcg cccgaacagg gacttgaaag
      661 cgaaagggaa accagaggag ctctctcgac gcaggactcg gcttgctgaa gcgcgcacgg
      721 caagaggcga ggggcggcga ctggtgagta cgccaaaaat tttgactagc ggaggctaga
      781 aggagagaga tgggtgcgag agcgtcagta ttaagcgggg gagaattaga tcgcgatggg
      841 aaaaaattcg gttaaggcca gggggaaaga aaaaatataa attaaaacat atagtatggg
      901 caagcaggga gctagaacga ttcgcagtta atcctggcct gttagaaaca tcagaaggct
      961 gtagacaaat actgggacag ctacaaccat cccttcagac aggatcagaa gaacttagat
     1021 cattatataa tacagtagca accctctatt gtgtgcatca aaggatagag ataaaagaca
     1081 ccaaggaagc tttagacaag atagaggaag agcaaaacaa aagtaagacc accgcacagc
     1141 aagcggccgg ccgctgatct tcagacctgg aggaggagat atgagggaca attggagaag
     1201 tgaattatat aaatataaag tagtaaaaat tgaaccatta ggagtagcac ccaccaaggc
     1261 aaagagaaga gtggtgcaga gagaaaaaag agcagtggga ataggagctt tgttccttgg
     1321 gttcttggga gcagcaggaa gcactatggg cgcagcgtca atgacgctga cggtacaggc
     1381 cagacaatta ttgtctggta tagtgcagca gcagaacaat ttgctgaggg ctattgaggc
     1441 gcaacagcat ctgttgcaac tcacagtctg gggcatcaag cagctccagg caagaatcct
     1501 ggctgtggaa agatacctaa aggatcaaca gctcctgggg atttggggtt gctctggaaa
     1561 actcatttgc accactgctg tgccttggaa tgctagttgg agtaataaat ctctggaaca
     1621 gatttggaat cacacgacct ggatggagtg ggacagagaa attaacaatt acacaagctt
     1681 aatacactcc ttaattgaag aatcgcaaaa ccagcaagaa aagaatgaac aagaattatt
     1741 ggaattagat aaatgggcaa gtttgtggaa ttggtttaac ataacaaatt ggctgtggta
     1801 tataaaatta ttcataatga tagtaggagg cttggtaggt ttaagaatag tttttgctgt
     1861 actttctata gtgaatagag ttaggcaggg atattcacca ttatcgtttc agacccacct
     1921 cccaaccccg aggggacccg acaggcccga aggaatagaa gaagaaggtg gagagagaga
     1981 cagagacaga tccattcgat tagtgaacgg atctcgacgg tatcgccgaa ttcacaaatg
     2041 gcagtattca tccacaattt taaaagaaaa ggggggattg gggggtacag tgcaggggaa
     2101 agaatagtag acataatagc aacagacata caaactaaag aattacaaaa acaaattaca
     2161 aaaattcaaa attttcgggt ttattacagg gacagcagag atccagtttg gactagtcca
     2221 caccctaact gacacactcg agtttaccac tccctatcag tgatagagaa aagtgaaagt
     2281 cgagtttacc actccctatc agtgatagag aaaagtgaaa gtcgagttta ccactcccta
     2341 tcagtgatag agaaaagtga aagtcgagtt taccactccc tatcagtgat agagaaaagt
     2401 gaaagtcgag tttaccactc cctatcagtg atagagaaaa gtgaaagtcg agtttaccac
     2461 tccctatcag tgatagagaa aagtgaaagt cgagtttacc actccctatc agtgatagag
     2521 aaaagtgaaa gtcgagctcg gtacccgggt cgaggtaggc atgtacggtg ggaggcctat
     2581 ataagcagag ctcgtttagt gaaccgtcag atcgcctgga gacgccatcc acgctgtttt
     2641 gacctccata gaagacaccg ggaccgatcc agcctgcggc cgccatggct ggacacctgg
     2701 cttcagactt cgccttctca cccccaccag gtgggggtga tgggtcagca gggctggagc
     2761 cgggctgggt ggatcctcga acctggctaa gcttccaagg gcctccaggt gggcctggaa
     2821 tcggaccagg ctcagaggta ttggggatct ccccatgtcc gcccgcatac gagttctgcg
     2881 gagggatggc atactgtgga cctcaggttg gactgggcct agtcccccaa gttggcgtgg
     2941 agactttgca gcctgagggc caggcaggag cacgagtgga aagcaactca gagggaacct
     3001 cctctgagcc ctgtgccgac cgccccaatg ccgtgaagtt ggagaaggtg gaaccaactc
     3061 ccgaggagtc ccaggacatg aaagccctgc agaaggagct agaacagttt gccaagctgc
     3121 tgaagcagaa gaggatcacc ttggggtaca cccaggccga cgtggggctc accctgggcg
     3181 ttctctttgg aaaggtgttc agccagacca ccatctgtcg cttcgaggcc ttgcagctca
     3241 gccttaagaa catgtgtaag ctgcggcccc tgctggagaa gtgggtggag gaagccgaca
     3301 acaatgagaa ccttcaggag atatgcaaat cggagaccct ggtgcaggcc cggaagagaa
     3361 agcgaactag cattgagaac cgtgtgaggt ggagtctgga gaccatgttt ctgaagtgcc
     3421 cgaagccctc cctacagcag atcactcaca tcgccaatca gcttgggcta gagaaggatg
     3481 tggttcgagt atggttctgt aaccggcgcc agaagggcaa aagatcaagt attgagtatt
     3541 cccaacgaga agagtatgag gctacaggga cacctttccc agggggggct gtatcctttc
     3601 ctctgccccc aggtccccac tttggcaccc caggctatgg aagcccccac ttcaccacac
     3661 tctactcagt cccttttcct gagggcgagg cctttccctc tgttcccgtc actgctctgg
     3721 gctctcccat gcattcaaac taaatcgata gatcctaatc aacctctgga ttacaaaatt
     3781 tgtgaaagat tgactggtat tcttaactat gttgctcctt ttacgctatg tggatacgct
     3841 gctttaatgc ctttgtatca tgctattgct tcccgtatgg ctttcatttt ctcctccttg
     3901 tataaatcct ggttgctgtc tctttatgag gagttgtggc ccgttgtcag gcaacgtggc
     3961 gtggtgtgca ctgtgtttgc tgacgcaacc cccactggtt ggggcattgc caccacctgt
     4021 cagctccttt ccgggacttt cgctttcccc ctccctattg ccacggcgga actcatcgcc
     4081 gcctgccttg cccgctgctg gacaggggct cggctgttgg gcactgacaa ttccgtggtg
     4141 ttgtcgggga aatcatcgtc ctttccttgg ctgctcgcct gtgttgccac ctggattctg
     4201 cgcgggacgt ccttctgcta cgtcccttcg gccctcaatc cagcggacct tccttcccgc
     4261 ggcctgctgc cggctctgcg gcctcttccg cgtcttcgcc ttcgccctca gacgagtcgg
     4321 atctcccttt gggccgcctc cccgcctggt acctttaaga ccaatgactt acaaggcagc
     4381 tgtagatctt agccactttt taaaagaaaa ggggggactg gaagggctaa ttcactccca
     4441 acgaagacaa gatcacctgc aggacaggcg cgccctgctt tttgcttgta ctgggtctct
     4501 ctggttagac cagatctgag cctgggagct ctctggctaa ctagggaacc cactgcttaa
     4561 gcctcaataa agcttgcctt gagtgcttca agtagtgtgt gcccgtctgt tgtgtgactc
     4621 tggtaactag agatccctca gaccctttta gtcagtgtgg aaaatctcta gcacccgggc
     4681 gattaaggaa agggctagat cattcttgaa gacgaaaggg cctcgtgata cgcctatttt
     4741 tataggttaa tgtcatgata ataatggttt cttagacgtc aggtggcact tttcggggaa
     4801 atgtgcgcgg aacccctatt tgtttatttt tctaaataca ttcaaatatg tatccgctca
     4861 tgagacaata accctgataa atgcttcaat aatattgaaa aaggaagagt atgagtattc
     4921 aacatttccg tgtcgccctt attccctttt ttgcggcatt ttgccttcct gtttttgctc
     4981 acccagaaac gctggtgaaa gtaaaagatg ctgaagatca gttgggtgca cgagtgggtt
     5041 acatcgaact ggatctcaac agcggtaaga tccttgagag ttttcgcccc gaagaacgtt
     5101 ttccaatgat gagcactttt aaagttctgc tatgtggcgc ggtattatcc cgtgttgacg
     5161 ccgggcaaga gcaactcggt cgccgcatac actattctca gaatgacttg gttgagtact
     5221 caccagtcac agaaaagcat cttacggatg gcatgacagt aagagaatta tgcagtgctg
     5281 ccataaccat gagtgataac actgcggcca acttacttct gacaacgatc ggaggaccga
     5341 aggagctaac cgcttttttg cacaacatgg gggatcatgt aactcgcctt gatcgttggg
     5401 aaccggagct gaatgaagcc ataccaaacg acgagcgtga caccacgatg cctgtagcaa
     5461 tggcaacaac gttgcgcaaa ctattaactg gcgaactact tactctagct tcccggcaac
     5521 aattaataga ctggatggag gcggataaag ttgcaggacc acttctgcgc tcggcccttc
     5581 cggctggctg gtttattgct gataaatctg gagccggtga gcgtgggtct cgcggtatca
     5641 ttgcagcact ggggccagat ggtaagccct cccgtatcgt agttatctac acgacgggga
     5701 gtcaggcaac tatggatgaa cgaaatagac agatcgctga gataggtgcc tcactgatta
     5761 agcattggta actgtcagac caagtttact catatatact ttagattgat ttaaaacttc
     5821 atttttaatt taaaaggatc taggtgaaga tcctttttga taatctcatg accaaaatcc
     5881 cttaacgtga gttttcgttc cactgagcgt cagaccccgt agaaaagatc aaaggatctt
     5941 cttgagatcc tttttttctg cgcgtaatct gctgcttgca aacaaaaaaa ccaccgctac
     6001 cagcggtggt ttgtttgccg gatcaagagc taccaactct ttttccgaag gtaactggct
     6061 tcagcagagc gcagatacca aatactgttc ttctagtgta gccgtagtta ggccaccact
     6121 tcaagaactc tgtagcaccg cctacatacc tcgctctgct aatcctgtta ccagtggctg
     6181 ctgccagtgg cgataagtcg tgtcttaccg ggttggactc aagacgatag ttaccggata
     6241 aggcgcagcg gtcgggctga acggggggtt cgtgcacaca gcccagcttg gagcgaacga
     6301 cctacaccga actgagatac ctacagcgtg agctatgaga aagcgccacg cttcccgaag
     6361 ggagaaaggc ggacaggtat ccggtaagcg gcagggtcgg aacaggagag cgcacgaggg
     6421 agcttccagg gggaaacgcc tggtatcttt atagtcctgt cgggtttcgc cacctctgac
     6481 ttgagcgtcg atttttgtga tgctcgtcag gggggcggag cctatggaaa aacgccagca
     6541 acgcggcctt tttacggttc ctggcctttt gctggccttt tgctcacatg ttctttcctg
     6601 cgttatcccc tgattctgtg gataaccgta ttaccgcctt tgagtgagct gataccgctc
     6661 gccgcagccg aacgaccgag cgcagcgagt cagtgagcga ggaagcggaa gagcgcccaa
     6721 tacgcaaacc gcctctcccc gcgcgttggc cgattcatta atgcagcaag ctcatggctg
     6781 actaattttt tttatttatg cagaggccga ggccgcctcg gcctctgagc tattccagaa
     6841 gtagtgagga ggcttttttg gaggcctagg cttttgcaaa aagctccccg tggcacgaca
     6901 ggtttcccga ctggaaagcg ggcagtgagc gcaacgcaat taatgtgagt tagctcactc
     6961 attaggcacc ccaggcttta cactttatgc ttccggctcg tatgttgtgt ggaattgtga
     7021 gcggataaca atttcacaca ggaaacagct atgacatgat tacgaatttc acaaataaag
     7081 catttttttc actgcattct agttgtggtt tgtccaaact catcaatgta tcttatcatg
     7141 tctggatcaa ctggataact caagctaacc aaaatcatcc caaacttccc accccatacc
     7201 ctattaccac tgccaattac ctgtggtttc atttactcta aacctgtgat tcctctgaat
     7261 tattttcatt ttaaagaaat tgtatttgtt aaatatgtac tacaaactta gtagt
//
